>Addgene plasmid #67348 | pDSHA-ARF1-Myc | addgene partial sequence | sequence record 119365 | T7 5'-TAATACGACTCACTATAGGG-3'
ATTAAGGTACCGGGCCCTACAGATCCTCTTCAGAGATGAGTTTCTGCTCCATCTCGAATCGAACCACTTT
GTACAAGAAAGCTGGGTCCTTCTGGTTCCGGAGCTGATTGGACAGCCAGTCCAGTCCTTCATAGAGCCCG
TCGCCGCTGGTGGCGCAGGTGGCCTGAATGTACCAGTTCCTGTGGCGTAGTGAGTGCAGCCCCAGCTTGT
CTGTGATCTCGGCCGCATTCATGGCGTTGGGGAGGTCCTGCTTGTTGGCGAACACCAGGAGGACAGCATC
CCGGAGCTCGTCCTCGGCCAGCATCCTCATGAGCTCCTCACGGGCCTCGTTCACACGCTCTCTGTCATTG
CTGTCCACCACGAAGATCAGGCCTTGTGTGTTCTGGAAGTAGTGGCGCCACAGGGGCCGGATCTTGTCCT
GGCCACCCACGTCCCACACAGTGAAGCTGATGTTCTTGTACTCCACGGTTTCCACGTTGAAGCCTATGGT
GGGAATGGTGGTCACGATCTCACCCAGCTTAAGCTTGTAGAGGATCGTGGTCTTCCCTGCAGCATCCAGG
CCCACCATGAGGATGCGCATTTCTTTTTTGCCAAAAAGGCCCTTGAAGAGGTTGGCGAAGATGTTCCCCA
TGGTTCTATCTCCTTCTAAGCCTGCTTTTTTGTACAAACTTGTTTGATTCGAGTGTCGACGGTATCGATA
AGCTTGATATCGAATTCCTGCAGCCCGGGGGATCCGCCCGGGCTAGAGCGGCCGCCACCGCGGTGGAGCT
CCAGCTTTTGTTCCCTTTAGTGAGGGTTAATTTCGAGCTTGGCGTAATCGCTAGCGGATCTGACGGTTCA
CTAAACCAGCTCTGCTTATATAGACCTCCCACCGTACACGCCTACCGCCCATTTGCGTCAATGGGGCGGA
