[The description below was written by a language model from this plasmid's Addgene catalogue record.]
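Description:
pDSHA-ARF1-Myc is a mammalian expression plasmid built on the pDS_HA-X backbone and carrying the human ARF1 coding sequence, which encodes ADP-ribosylation factor 1, a small GTPase of the ARF family involved in membrane traffic. The insert was introduced by Gateway recombination cloning and is transcribed from the CMV promoter, a strong constitutive promoter in most mammalian cell lines. The protein is produced with a Myc epitope at its C terminus, which the record describes as being supplied by the backbone. Placing the tag at the C terminus leaves the N terminus free, which matters for ARF proteins because they are normally N-myristoylated. The backbone name suggests an HA-tag configuration, but the record lists only the Myc tag, so whether any HA sequence is present in or fused to the expressed product is not stated.

In bacteria the plasmid is maintained at high copy number under kanamycin selection. In mammalian cells a neomycin resistance marker allows G418 selection, so the construct can be used for stable line generation as well as transient transfection. The origin of replication and polyadenylation signal are not given, and no feature table was provided to confirm element positions. The plasmid belongs to a toolbox of constructs for expressing or knocking down human ARF, ARL and SAR family GTPases. Its typical use is to express epitope-tagged ARF1 in cultured cells for detection by anti-Myc immunoblotting, immunofluorescence or immunoprecipitation in studies of its localization, interactions and function.
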