Addgene plasmid #67348: pDSHA-ARF1-Myc
Purpose: Mammalian expression of hArf1 with C-term Myc tag
Depositing lab: Richard Kahn. Depositing organization: Emory University. Publication: Tool box: Plasmids for the expression or knockdown of human ARF Family GTPases (ARF/ARL/SAR) and their co-expression in bacteria with N-myristoyltransferases. Kerr SC, Kahn RA. Cell Logist. 2015 Sep 21;5(3):e1090523. doi: 10.1080/21592799.2015.1090523. eCollection 2015 Jul-Sep. PubMed 27057421.
Backbone
  Vector backbone: pDS_HA-X
  Vector type: Mammalian Expression
  Selectable markers: Neomycin (select with G418)
Growth in bacteria
  Bacterial resistance: Kanamycin, 50 μg/mL
  Growth temperature: 37°C
  Growth strain: DH5alpha
  Copy number: High Copy
Gene/Insert
  Gene/Insert name: ARF1 (alt name: pRK1n-Myc)
  Species: H. sapiens (human)
  Entrez Gene: ARF1 (a.k.a. PVNH8)
  Promoter: CMV
  Tag / fusion protein: Myc (C terminal on backbone)
  Cloning method: Gateway Cloning
  Sequencing primers: 5′ CMV-F; 3′ T7
Terms and licenses: Academic/Nonprofit Terms; Industry Terms: Not Available to Industry
How to cite: pDSHA-ARF1-Myc was a gift from Richard Kahn (Addgene plasmid # 67348 ; http://n2t.net/addgene:67348 ; RRID:Addgene_67348)
